>Addgene plasmid #57924 | mKOet-H2B-6 | depositor partial sequence | sequence record 89072 | insert sequence
GACGTCAGATCCGCTAGCGCTACCGGACTCAGATCTCGAGCTCAAGCTTCGAATTCTGCAGTCGACGGTA
CCGCCACCATGCCAGAGCCAGCGAAGTCTGCTCCCGCCCCGAAAAAGGGCTCCAAGAAGGCGGTGACTAA
GGCGCAGAAGAAAGGCGGCAAGAAGCGCAAGCGCAGCCGCAAGGAGAGCTATTCCATCTATGTGTACAAG
GTTCTGAAGCAGGTCCACCCTGACACCGGCATTTCGTCCAAGGCCATGGGCATCATGAATTCGTTTGTGA
ACGACATTTTCGAGCGCATCGCAGGTGAGGCTTCCCGCCTGGCGCATTACAACAAGCGCTCGACCATCAC
CTCCAGGGAGATCCAGACGGCCGTGCGCCTGCTGCTGCCTGGGGAGTTGGCCAAGCACGCCGTGTCCGAG
GGTACTAAGGCCATCACCAAGTACACCAGCGCTAAGGATCCACCGGTCGCCACCATGGTGAGCAAGGGCG
AGGAGAATAACATGGCCGTGATTAAACCAGAGATGAAGATGAGGTACTACATGGACGGCTCCGTCAATGG
GCATGAGTTCACAATTGAAGGTGAAGGCACAGGCAGACCTTACGAGGGACATCAAGAGATGACACTACGC
GTCACAATGGCCAAGGGCGGGCCAATGCCTTTCGCGTTTGACTTAGTGTCACACGTGTTCTGTTACGGCC
ACAGACCTTTTACTAAATATCCAGAAGAGATACCAGACTATTTCAAACAAGCATTTCCTGAAGGCCTGTC
ATGGGAAAGGTCGTTGGAGTTCGAAGATGGTGGGTCCGCTTCAGTCAGTGCGCATATAAGCCTTAGAGGA
AACACCTTCTACCACAAATCCAAATTTACTGGGGTTAACTTTCCTGCCGATGGTCCTATCATGCAAAACC
AAAGTGTTGATTGGGAGCCATCAACCGAGAAAATTACTGCCAGCGACGGAGTTCTGAAGGGTGATGTTAC
GATGTACCTAAAACTTGAAGGAGGCGGCAATCACAAATGCCAATTCAAGACTACTTACAAGGCGGCAAAA
AAGATTCTTAAAATGCCAGGAAGCCATTACATCAGCCATCGCCTCGTCAGGAAAACCGAAGGCAACATTA
CTGAGCTGGTAGAAGATGCAGTAGCTCATTCCGGCGGCATGGACGAGCTGTACAAGTAAGCGGCCGCGAC
TCTAGATCATAATCAGCCATACCACATT
