[The description below was written by a language model from this plasmid's Addgene catalogue record.]
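Description:
mKOet-H2B-6 is a mammalian expression plasmid that produces human histone H2B fused to the orange fluorescent protein mKOet, serving as a fluorescent marker for the nucleus and chromatin. It is built on an mKOet fluorescent-protein backbone of about 4.75 kb (without the insert). The plasmid is maintained at high copy number in E. coli under kanamycin selection, and it carries a neomycin resistance marker so that transfected mammalian cells can be selected with G418. The record does not list the origin of replication or other backbone elements, and no feature table is provided. The listed 3′ sequencing primer does imply an SV40 polyadenylation signal downstream of the expression cassette.

The insert is the human H2B coding sequence (gene H2BC11, also known as HIST1H2BJ), expressed from the CMV promoter for strong constitutive transcription in mammalian cells. The H2B sequence differs from the reference at two positions, D26G and V119I. The record names mKOet as the fusion partner but does not state explicitly whether it sits at the N- or C-terminus of H2B, nor does it describe the linker. The "6" in the name may refer to linker length, but this is not confirmed in the record.

Because H2B is incorporated into nucleosomes, the fusion protein labels chromatin. This makes the construct useful for visualising nuclei and chromosome behaviour, for example during mitosis, in live or fixed cells. The reported spectral properties are excitation at 548 nm and emission at 561 nm, placing it in the orange channel for multicolour imaging alongside other localisation markers.
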