Addgene plasmid #57924: mKOet-H2B-6
Purpose: Localization: Nucleus/Histones, Excitation: 548, Emission: 561
Depositing lab: Michael Davidson. Depositing organization: Florida State University, Tallahassee.
Backbone
  Vector backbone: mKOet
  Backbone size w/o insert (bp): 4750
  Vector type: Mammalian Expression
  Selectable markers: Neomycin (select with G418)
Growth in bacteria
  Bacterial resistance: Kanamycin, 50 μg/mL
  Growth temperature: 37°C
  Growth strain: DH5alpha
  Copy number: High Copy
Gene/Insert
  Gene/Insert name: H2B (alt names: Human Histone H2B; NM_021058.3)
  Species: H. sapiens (human)
  Mutation: D26G and V119I in H2B
  GenBank ID: H2B
  Entrez Gene: H2BC11 (a.k.a. H2B/r, H2BFR, H2BJ, HIST1H2BJ)
  Promoter: CMV
  Tag / fusion protein: mKOet
  Cloning method: Unknown
  Sequencing primers: 5′ CMV-F; 3′ SV40pA-R
Terms and licenses: Academic/Nonprofit Terms; Industry Terms: Not Available to Industry
Depositor comments: H. sapiens (human) Histone H2B. Excitation = 548; Emission = 561
How to cite: mKOet-H2B-6 was a gift from Michael Davidson (Addgene plasmid # 57924 ; http://n2t.net/addgene:57924 ; RRID:Addgene_57924)
